Addgene plasmid #128584: pLZRS-ER-Rac1-Q61L-shortlinker
Purpose: For mammalian cell expression of Q61L mutant murine RAC1 carrying a modified hormone-binding domain of murine ERalpha at the N-terminus. Activation of expressed latent fusion protein induced by 4-OHT
Depositing lab: Julian Downward. Depositing organization: Francis Crick Institute. Publication: RAC1(P29S) Induces a Mesenchymal Phenotypic Switch via Serum Response Factor to Promote Melanoma Development and Therapy Resistance. Lionarons DA, Hancock DC, Rana S, East P, Moore C, Murillo MM, Carvalho J, Spencer-Dene B, Herbert E, Stamp G, Damry D, Calado DP, Rosewell I, Fritsch R, Neubig RR, Molina-Arcas M, Downward J. Cancer Cell. 2019 Jul 8;36(1):68-83.e9. doi: 10.1016/j.ccell.2019.05.015. Epub 2019 Jun 27. PubMed 31257073.
Backbone
  Vector backbone: pLZRS
  Backbone manufacturer: Addgene plasmid 21199
  Vector type: Mammalian Expression, Retroviral
  Selectable markers: Puromycin
Growth in bacteria
  Bacterial resistance: Ampicillin, 100 μg/mL
  Growth temperature: 37°C
  Growth strain: NEB Stable
  Copy number: Low Copy
Gene/Insert
  Gene/Insert name: Rac1
  Species: M. musculus (mouse)
  Mutation: Changed Glutamine61 to Leucine in the RAC1 moiety.
  Entrez Gene: Rac1 (a.k.a. D5Ertd559e)
  Tag / fusion protein: Modified hormone binding domain of ER alpha (N terminal on insert)
Terms and licenses: Academic/Nonprofit Terms; Industry Terms: Not Available to Industry
How to cite: pLZRS-ER-Rac1-Q61L-shortlinker was a gift from Julian Downward (Addgene plasmid # 128584 ; http://n2t.net/addgene:128584 ; RRID:Addgene_128584)
