[The description below was written by a language model from this plasmid's Addgene catalogue record and pLannotate feature annotations shown in this document.]
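Description:
pLZRS-ER-Rac1-Q61L-shortlinker is a Moloney murine leukemia virus-based retroviral expression plasmid of about 12.3 kb, built on the pLZRS backbone, for producing a conditionally active form of mouse RAC1 in mammalian cells. The proviral portion runs from a 5' MMLV LTR (spanning the plasmid origin) through the Ψ packaging signal, a truncated gag lacking its start codon and a pol fragment carrying the splice acceptor, then the insert and a 3' LTR region. No internal promoter is annotated upstream of the insert, so expression presumably depends on the 5' LTR. The open reading frame consists of a fragment of mouse Esr1, the modified hormone-binding domain of ERα, joined almost directly (the "short linker" of the name) to the N-terminus of RAC1 carrying the Q61L substitution. The feature tool matched the RAC1 segment to a bovine database entry, but the catalogue record gives the species as mouse.

According to the record, the fusion protein is expressed in a latent state and is activated by 4-hydroxytamoxifen (4-OHT), giving inducible control of the mutant RAC1 protein. The associated study concerns RAC1 mutant signalling in melanoma.

Outside the LTRs, the backbone carries a PGK promoter-driven puromycin resistance gene with an SV40 polyadenylation signal, together with EBNA1 fragments and oriP from Epstein-Barr virus. These elements support episomal maintenance and puromycin selection of the plasmid in transfected cells such as packaging lines. Because the puromycin cassette lies outside the packaged region, it would not be transferred to transduced target cells. In bacteria, the plasmid replicates from a ColE1/pUC-type origin with ampicillin selection, and the record lists it as low copy.
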