Features (pLannotate 1.2.2; 23 found; start..end, strand, type, name):
    535..892     +  misc_feature   MMLV Ψ: packaging signal of Moloney murine leukemia virus (MMLV)
    957..1373    +  CDS            gag (truncated): truncated Moloney murine leukemia virus (MMLV) gag gene lacking the start codon
   1383..1757    +  misc_feature   pol region: Moloney murine leukemia virus (MMLV) pol region containing the splice acceptor site
   1772..2722    +  CDS            Esr1 (fragment): ESR1_MOUSE - Also known as Esr, Estr, Estra, Nr3a1. Experimental evidence at protein level: Swiss-Prot protein existence level 1. Nuclear hormone receptor. The steroid hormones and their receptors are involved in the regulation of eukaryotic gene expression and affect cellular proliferation and differentiation in target tissues. Ligand-dependent nuclear transactivation involves either direct homodimer binding to a palindromic estrogen response element (ERE) sequence or association with other DNA-binding transcription factors, such as AP-1/c-Jun, c-Fos, ATF-2, Sp1 and Sp3, to mediate ERE- indep
   2726..3298    +  CDS            RAC1: RAC1_BOVIN - Experimental evidence at protein level: Swiss-Prot protein existence level 1. Plasma membrane-associated small GTPase which cycles between active GTP-bound and inactive GDP-bound states. In its active state, binds to a variety of effector proteins to regulate cellular responses such as secretory processes, phagocytosis of apoptotic cells, epithelial cell polarization, neurons adhesion, migration and differentiation, and growth-factor induced formation of membrane ruffles. Rac1 p21/rho GDI heterodimer is the active component of the cytosolic factor sigma 1, which is involved in sti
   3368..3489    +  LTR            3' LTR (ΔU3) (fragment): self-inactivating 3' long terminal repeat (LTR) from Moloney murine leukemia virus
   3490..3959    +  LTR            LTR: long terminal repeat from Moloney murine leukemia virus
   4025..4077    -  CDS            lacI (fragment): lac repressor; lacI; The lac repressor binds to the lac operator to inhibit transcription in E. coli. This inhibition can be relieved by adding lactose or isopropyl-β-D-thiogalactopyranoside (IPTG).
   4260..4848    -  rep_origin     ori: high-copy-number ColE1/pMB1/pBR322/pUC origin of replication
   4971..5105    -  polyA_signal   SV40 poly(A) signal: SV40 polyadenylation signal
   5128..5211    -  CDS            large T antigen (fragment): large T antigen from SV40 (simian virus 40)
   5220..5285    -  CDS            dmpM (fragment): DMPM_STRAD - Protein inferred from homology: Swiss-Prot protein existence level 3. From Streptomyces alboniger.
   5335..5934    -  CDS            PuroR: puromycin N-acetyltransferase; pac from Streptomyces alboniger; confers resistance to puromycin
   6017..6516    -  promoter       PGK promoter: mouse phosphoglycerate kinase 1 promoter
   6537..6560    +  promoter       tet promoter (fragment): E. coli promoter for tetracycline efflux protein gene
   6563..6907    +  CDS            BRRF2_EBVB9 (fragment): Protein inferred from homology: Swiss-Prot protein existence level 3. From Epstein-Barr virus (strain B95-8) (HHV-4) (Human herpesvirus 4).
   6945..7282    +  CDS            EBNA1 (fragment): Epstein-Barr nuclear antigen 1, also known as EBNA-1 crucial for latent viral infection, and for episomal amplification of vectors containing the oriP origin (Okita et al., 2013)
   7242..8246    +  CDS            EBNA1 (fragment): Epstein-Barr nuclear antigen 1, also known as EBNA-1 crucial for latent viral infection, and for episomal amplification of vectors containing the oriP origin (Okita et al., 2013)
   8329..8547    +  CDS            gL (fragment): GL_EBVB9 - Experimental evidence at protein level: Swiss-Prot protein existence level 1. The heterodimer glycoprotein H-glycoprotein L is required for the fusion of viral and plasma membranes leading to virus entry into the host cell. Acts as a functional inhibitor of gH and maintains gH in an inhibited form. Upon binding to host integrins, gL dissociates from gH leading to activation of the viral fusion glycoproteins gB and gH. Fusion of EBV with B-lymphocytes requires the additional receptor- binding protein gp42, which forms a complex with gH/gL. The heterodimer gH/gL targets also host EPHA
   8548..10337   +  rep_origin     oriP: Epstein-Barr virus oriP replication origin (Yates et al., 2000)
  10831..11691   -  CDS            AmpR: β-lactamase; bla; confers resistance to ampicillin, carbenicillin, and related antibiotics
  11692..11796   -  promoter       AmpR promoter: bla
  12213..472     +  LTR            LTR (across the origin): long terminal repeat from Moloney murine leukemia virus
>Addgene plasmid #128584 | pLZRS-ER-Rac1-Q61L-shortlinker | addgene full sequence | sequence record 254045 | Addgene NGS Result
CTGAATATGGGCCAAACAGGATATCTGTGGTAAGCAGTTCCTGCCCCGGCTCAGGGCCAAGAACAGATGG
AACAGCTGAATATGGGCCAAACAGGATATCTGTGGTAAGCAGTTCCTGCCCCGGCTCAGGGCCAAGAACA
GATGGTCCCCAGATGCGGTCCAGCCCTCAGCAGTTTCTAGAGAACCATCAGATGTTTCCAGGGTGCCCCA
AGGACCTGAAATGACCCTGTGCCTTATTTGAACTAACCAATCAGTTCGCTTCTCGCTTCTGTTCGCGCGC
TTCTGCTCCCCGAGCTCAATAAAAGAGCCCACAACCCCTCACTCGGCGCGCCAGTCCTCCGATTGACTGA
GTCGCCCGGGTACCCGTGTATCCAATAAACCCTCTTGCAGTTGCATCCGACTTGTGGTCTCGCTGTTCCT
TGGGAGGGTCTCCTCTGAGTGATTGACTACCCGTCAGCGGGGGTCTTTCATTTGGGGGCTCGTCCGGGAT
CGGGAGACCCCTGCCCAGGGACCACCGACCCACCACCGGGAGGTAAGCTGGCCAGCAACTTATCTGTGTC
TGTCCGATTGTCTAGTGTCTATGACTGATTTTATGCGCCTGCGTCGGTACTAGTTAGCTAACTAGCTCTG
TATCTGGCGGACCCGTGGTGGAACTGACGAGTTCGGAACACCCGGCCGCAACCCTGGGAGACGTCCCAGG
GACTTCGGGGGCCGTTTTTGTGGCCCGACCTGAGTCCAAAAATCCCGATCGTTTTGGACTCTTTGGTGCA
CCCCCCTTAGAGGAGGGATATGTGGTTCTGGTAGGAGACGAGAACCTAAAACAGTTCCCGCCTCCGTCTG
AATTTTTGCTTTCGGTTTGGGACCGAAGCCGCGCCGCGCGTCTTGTCTGCTGCAGCATCGTTCTGTGTTG
TCTCTGTCTGACTGTGTTTCTGTATTTGTCTGAAAATATGGGCCCGGGCCAGACTGTTACCACTCCCTTA
AGTTTGACCTTAGGTCACTGGAAAGATGTCGAGCGGATCGCTCACAACCAGTCGGTAGATGTCAAGAAGA
GACGTTGGGTTACCTTCTGCTCTGCAGAATGGCCAACCTTTAACGTCGGATGGCCGCGAGACGGCACCTT
TAACCGAGACCTCATCACCCAGGTTAAGATCAAGGTCTTTTCACCTGGCCCGCATGGACACCCAGACCAG
GTCCCCTACATCGTGACCTGGGAAGCCTTGGCTTTTGACCCCCCTCCCTGGGTCAAGCCCTTTGTACACC
CTAAGCCTCCGCCTCCTCTTCCTCCATCCGCCCCGTCTCTCCCCCTTGAACCTCCTCGTTCGACCCCGCC
TCGATCCTCCCTTTATCCAGCCCTCACTCCTTCTCTAGGCGCCCCCATATGGCCATATGAGATCTTATAT
GGGGCACCCCCGCCCCTTGTAAACTTCCCTGACCCTGACATGACAAGAGTTACTAACAGCCCCTCTCTCC
AAGCTCACTTACAGGCTCTCTACTTAGTCCAGCACGAAGTCTGGAGACCTCTGGCGGCAGCCTACCAAGA
ACAACTGGACCGACCGGTGGTACCTCACCCTTACCGAGTCGGCGACACAGTGTGGGTCCGCCGACACCAG
ACTAAGAACCTAGAACCTCGCTGGAAAGGACCTTACACAGTCCTGCTGACCACCCCCACCGCCCTCAAAG
TAGACGGCATCGCAGCTTGGATACACGCCGCCCACGTGAAGGCTGCCGACCCCGGGGGTGGACCATCCTC
TAGACTGCCGGATCCACCATGCGAAATGAAATGGGTGCTTCAGGAGACATGAGGGCTGCCAACCTTTGGC
CAAGCCCTCTTGTGATTAAGCACACTAAGAAGAATAGCCCTGCCTTGTCCTTGACAGCTGACCAGATGGT
CAGTGCCTTGTTGGATGCTGAACCGCCCATGATCTATTCTGAATATGATCCTTCTAGACCCTTCAGTGAA
GCCTCAATGATGGGCTTATTGACCAACCTAGCAGATAGGGAGCTGGTTCATATGATCAACTGGGCAAAGA
GAGTGCCAGGCTTTGGGGACTTGAATCTCCATGATCAGGTCCACCTTCTCGAGTGTGCCTGGCTGGAGAT
TCTGATGATTGGTCTCGTCTGGCGCTCCATGGAACACCCGGGGAAGCTCCTGTTTGCTCCTAACTTGCTC
CTGGACAGGAATCAAGGTAAATGTGTGGAAGGCATGGTGGAGATCTTTGACATGTTGCTTGCTACGTCAA
GTCGGTTCCGCATGATGAACCTGCAGGGTGAAGAGTTTGTGTGCCTCAAATCCATCATTTTGCTTAATTC
CGGAGTGTACACGTTTCTGTCCAGCACCTTGAAGTCTCTGGAAGAGAAGGACCACATCCACCGTGTCCTG
GACAAGATCACAGACACTTTGATCCACCTGATGGCCAAAGCTGGCCTGACTCTGCAGCAGCAGCATCGCC
GCCTAGCTCAGCTCCTTCTCATTCTTTCCCATATCCGGCATATGAGTAACAAACGCATGGAGCATCTCTA
CAACATGAAATGCAAGAACGTGGTACCCCTCTATGACCTGCTCCTGGAGATGTTGGATGCCCACCGCCTT
CATGCCCCAGCCAGTCGCATGGGAGTGCCCCCAGAGGAGCCCAGCCAGACCCAGCTGGCCACCACCAGCT
CCACTTCAGCACATTCCTTACAAACCTACTACATACCCCCGGAAGCAGAGGGCTTCCCCAACGATCAGGC
CATCAAGTGTGTGGTGGTGGGAGACGGAGCTGTTGGTAAAACCTGCCTGCTCATCAGTTACACGACCAAT
GCATTTCCTGGAGAGTACATCCCCACCGTCTTTGACAACTATTCTGCCAATGTTATGGTAGATGGAAAAC
CAGTGAATCTGGGCCTATGGGACACAGCTGGACTAGAAGATTATGACAGATTGCGTCCCCTCTCCTACCC
GCAGACAGACGTGTTCTTAATTTGCTTTTCCCTTGTGAGTCCTGCATCATTTGAAAATGTCCGTGCAAAG
TGGTATCCTGAAGTGCGACACCACTGTCCCAATACTCCTATCATCCTCGTGGGGACGAAGCTTGATCTTA
GGGATGATAAGGACACCATTGAGAAGCTGAAGGAGAAGAAGCTGACTCCCATCACCTACCCGCAGGGGCT
GGCCATGGCGAAAGAGATCGGTGCTGTCAAATACCTGGAGTGCTCAGCTCTCACACAGCGAGGACTCAAG
ACAGTGTTTGACGAAGCTATCCGAGCGGTTCTCTGTCCCCCTCCTGTCAAGAAGAGGAAGAGAAAATGCC
TGCTGTTGTAAGCGGCCGCCAGCACAGTGGTCGACGATAAAATAAAAGATTTTATTTAGTCTCCAGAAAA
AGGGGGGAATGAAAGACCCCACCTGTAGGTTTGGCAAGCTAGCTTAAGTAACGCCATTTTGCAAGGCATG
GAAAAATACATAACTGAGAATAGAGAAGTTCAGATCAAGGTCAGGAACAGATGGAACAGCTGAATATGGG
CCAAACAGGATATCTGTGGTAAGCAGTTCCTGCCCCGGCTCAGGGCCAAGAACAGATGGAACAGCTGAAT
ATGGGCCAAACAGGATATCTGTGGTAAGCAGTTCCTGCCCCGGCTCAGGGCCAAGAACAGATGGTCCCCA
GATGCGGTCCAGCCCTCAGCAGTTTCTAGAGAACCATCAGATGTTTCCAGGGTGCCCCAAGGACCTGAAA
TGACCCTGTGCCTTATTTGAACTAACCAATCAGTTCGCTTCTCGCTTCTGTTCGCGCGCTTCTGCTCCCC
GAGCTCAATAAAAGAGCCCACAACCCCTCACTCGGGGCGCCAGTCCTCCGATTGACTGAGTCGCCCGGGT
ACCCGTGTATCCAATAAACCCTCTTGCAGTTGCATCCGACTTGTGGTCTCGCTGTTCCTTGGGAGGGTCT
CCTCTGAGTGATTGACTACCCGTCAGCGGGGGTCTTTCACATGCAGCATGTATCAAAATTAATTTGGTTT
TTTTTCTTAAGTATTTACATTAAATGGCCATAGTTGCATTAATGAATCGGCCAACGCGCGGGGAGAGGCG
GTTTGCGTATTGGGCGCTCTTCCGCTTCCTCGCTCACTGACTCGCTGCGCTCGGTCGTTCGGCTGCGGCG
AGCGGTATCAGCTCACTCAAAGGCGGTAATACGGTTATCCACAGAATCAGGGGATAACGCAGGAAAGAAC
ATGTGAGCAAAAGGCCAGCAAAAGGCCAGGAACCGTAAAAAGGCCGCGTTGCTGGCGTTTTTCCATAGGC
TCCGCCCCCCTGACGAGCATCACAAAAATCGACGCTCAAGTCAGAGGTGGCGAAACCCGACAGGACTATA
AAGATACCAGGCGTTTCCCCCTGGAAGCTCCCTCGTGCGCTCTCCTGTTCCGACCCTGCCGCTTACCGGA
TACCTGTCCGCCTTTCTCCCTTCGGGAAGCGTGGCGCTTTCTCATAGCTCACGCTGTAGGTATCTCAGTT
CGGTGTAGGTCGTTCGCTCCAAGCTGGGCTGTGTGCACGAACCCCCCGTTCAGCCCGACCGCTGCGCCTT
ATCCGGTAACTATCGTCTTGAGTCCAACCCGGTAAGACACGACTTATCGCCACTGGCAGCAGCCACTGGT
AACAGGATTAGCAGAGCGAGGTATGTAGGCGGTGCTACAGAGTTCTTGAAGTGGTGGCCTAACTACGGCT
ACACTAGAAGAACAGTATTTGGTATCTGCGCTCTGCTGAAGCCAGTTACCTTCGGAAAAAGAGTTGGTAG
CTCTTGATCCGGCAAACAAACCACCGCTGGTAGCGGTGGTTTTTTTGTTTGCAAGCAGCAGATTACGCGC
AGAAAAAAAGGATCTCAAGAAGATCCTTTGATCTTTTCTACGGGGTCTGACGCTCAGTGGAACGAAAACT
CACGTTAAGGGATTTTGGTCATGAGATTATCAAAAAGGATCTTCACCTAGATCCTTTTGCGGCCGAATTA
GATCCAGACATGATAAGATACATTGATGAGTTTGGACAAACCACAACTAGAATGCAGTGAAAAAAATGCT
TTATTTGTGAAATTTGTGATGCTATTGCTTTATTTGTAACCATTATAAGCTGCAATAAACAAGTTAACAA
CAACAATTGCATTCATTTTATGTTTCAGGTTCAGGGGGAGGTGTGGGAGGTTTTTTAAAGCAAGTAAAAC
CTCTACAAATGTGGTATGGCTGATTATGATCCTCTAGAGTCGGTGGGCCTCGGGGGCGGGTGCGGGGTCG
GCGGGGCCGCCCCGGGTGGCTTCGGTCGGAGCCATGGGGTCGTGCGCTCCTTTCGGTCGGGCGCTGCGGG
TCGTGGGGCGGGCGTCAGGCACCGGGCTTGCGGGTCATGCACCAGGTGCGCGGTCCTTCGGGCACCTCGA
CGTCGGCGGTGACGGTGAAGCCGAGCCGCTCGTAGAAGGGGAGGTTGCGGGGCGCGGAGGTCTCCAGGAA
GGCGGGCACCCCGGCGCGCTCGGCCGCCTCCACTCCGGGGAGCACGACGGCGCTGCCCAGACCCTTGCCC
TGGTGGTCGGGCGAGACGCCGACGGTGGCCAGGAACCACGCGGGCTCCTTGGGCCGGTGCGGCGCCAGGA
GGCCTTCCATCTGTTGCTGCGCGGCCAGCCGGGAACCGCTCAACTCGGCCATGCGCGGGCCGATCTCGGC
GAACACCGCCCCCGCTTCGACGCTCTCCGGCGTGGTCCAGACCGCCACCGCGGCGCCGTCGTCCGCGACC
CACACCTTGCCGATGTCGAGCCCGACGCGCGTGAGGAAGAGTTCTTGCAGCTCGGTGACCCGCTCGATGT
GGCGGTCCGGGTCGACGGTGTGGCGCGTGGCGGGGTAGTCGGCGAACGCGGCGGCGAGGGTGCGTACGGC
CCGGGGGACGTCGTCGCGGGTGGCGAGGCGCACCGTGGGCTTGTACTCGGTCATGGAAGGTCGTCTCCTT
GTGAGGGGTCAGGGGCGTGGGTCAGGGGATGGTGGCGGCACCGGTCGTGGCGGCCGACCTGCAGGTCGAA
AGGCCCGGAGATGAGGAAGAGGAGAACAGCGCGGCAGACGTGCGCTTTTGAAGCGTGCAGAATGCCGGGC
CTCCGGAGGACCTTCGGGCGCCCGCCCCGCCCCTGAGCCCGCCCCTGAGCCCGCCCCCGGACCCACCCCT
TCCCAGCCTCTGAGCCCAGAAAGCGAAGGAGCAAAGCTGCTATTGGCCGCTGCCCCAAAGGCCTACCCGC
TTCCATTGCTCAGCGGTGCTGTCCATCTGCACGAGACTAGTGAGACGTGCTACTTCCATTTGTCACGTCC
TGCACGACGCGAGCTGCGGGGCGGGGGGGAACTTCCTGACTAGGGGAGGAGTAGAAGGTGGCGCGAAGGG
GCCACCAAAGAACGGAGCCGGTTGGCGCCTACCGGTGGATGTGGAATGTGTGCGAGGCCAGAGGCCACTT
GTGTAGCGCCAAGTGCCCAGCGGGGCTGCTAAAGCGCATGCTCCAGACTGCCTTGGGAAAAGCGCCTCCC
CTACCCGGTAGAATTAATTCTCATGTTTGACAGCTTATCATCGATAAGCTGATCCTCACAGGCCGCACCC
AGCTTTTCTTCCGTTGCCCCAGTAGCATCTCTGTCTGGTGACCTTGAAGAGGAAGAGGAGGGGTCCCGAG
AATCCCCATCCCTACCGTCCAGCAAAAAGGGGGACGAGGAATTTGAGGCCTGGCTTGAGGCTCAGGACGC
AAATCTTGAGGATGTTCAGCGGGAGTTTTCCGGGCTGCGAGTAATTGGTGATGAGGACGAGGATGGTTCG
GAGGATGGGGAATTTTCAGACCTGGATCTGTCTGACAGCGACCATGAAGGGGATGAGGGTGGGGGGGCTG
TTGGAGGGGGCAGGAGTCTGCACTCCCTGTATTCACTGAGCGTCGTCTAATAAAGATGTCTATTGATCTC
TTTTAGTGTGAATCATGTCTGACGAGGGGCCAGGTACAGGACCTGGAAATGGCCTAGGAGAGAAGGGAGA
CACATCTGGACCAGAAGGCTCCGGCGGCAGTGGACCTCAAAGAAGAGGGGGTGATAACCATGGACGAGGA
CGGGGAAGAGGACGAGGACGAGGAGGCGGAAGACCAGGAGCCCCGGGCGGCTCAGGATCAGGGCCAAGAC
ATAGAGATGGTGTCCGGAGACCCCAAAAACGTCCAAGTTGCATTGGCTGCAAAGGGACCCACGGTGGAAC
AGGAGCAGGAGCAGGAGCGGGAGGGGCAGGAGCAGGAGGGGCAGGAGCAGGAGGAGGGGCAGGAGCAGGA
GGGGCAGGAGCAGGAGGTGGAGGCCGGGGTCGAGGAGGCAGTGGAGGCCGGGGTCGAGGAGGTAGTGGAG
GCCGGGGTCGAGGAGGTAGTGGAGGCCGCCGGGGTAGAGGACGTGAAAGAGCCAGGGGGGGAAGTCGTGA
AAGAGCCAGGGGGAGAGGTCGTGGACGTGGAGAAAAGAGGCCCAGGAGTCCCAGTAGTCAGTCATCATCA
TCCGGGTCTCCACCGCGCAGGCCCCCTCCAGGTAGAAGGCCATTTTTCCACCCTGTAGGGGAAGCCGATT
ATTTTGAATACCACCAAGAAGGTGGCCCAGATGGTGAGCCTGACGTGCCCCCGGGAGCGATAGAGCAGGG
CCCCGCAGATGACCCAGGAGAAGGCCCAAGCACTGGACCCCGGGGTCAGGGTGATGGAGGCAGGCGCAAA
AAAGGAGGGTGGTTTGGAAAGCATCGTGGTCAAGGAGGTTCCAACCCGAAATTTGAGAACATTGCAGAAG
GTTTAAGAGCTCTCCTGGCTAGGAGTCACGTAGAAAGGACTACCGACGAAGGAACTTGGGTCGCCGGTGT
GTTCGTATATGGAGGTAGTAAGACCTCCCTTTACAACCTAAGGCGAGGAACTGCCCTTGCTATTCCACAA
TGTCGTCTTACACCATTGAGTCGTCTCCCCTTTGGAATGGCCCCTGGACCCGGCCCACAACCTGGCCCGC
TAAGGGAGTCCATTGTCTGTTATTTCATGGTCTTTTTACAAACTCATATATTTGCTGAGGTTTTGAAGGA
TGCGATTAAGGACCTTGTTATGACAAAGCCCGCTCCTACCTGCAATATCAGGGTGACTGTGTGCAGCTTT
GACGATGGAGTAGATTTGCCTCCCTGGTTTCCACCTATGGTGGAAGGGGCTGCCGCGGAGGGTGATGACG
GAGATGACGGAGATGAAGGAGGTGATGGAGATGAGGGTGAGGAAGGGCAGGAGTGATGTAACTTGTTAGG
AGACGCCCTCAATCGTATTAAAAGCCGTGTATTCCCCCGCACTAAAGAATAAATCCCCAGTAGACATCAT
GCGTGCTGTTGGTGTATTTCTGGCCATCTGTCTTGTCACCATTTTCGTCCTCCCAACATGGGGCAATTGG
GCATACCCATGTTGTCACGTCACTCAGCTCCGCGCTCAACACCTTCTCGCGTTGGAAAACATTAGCGACA
TTTACCTGGTGAGCAATCAGACATGCGACGGCTTTAGCCTGGCCTCCTTAAATTCACCTAAGAATGGGAG
CAACCAGCAGGAAAAGGACAAGCAGCGAAAATTCACGCCCCCTTGGGAGGTGGCGGCATATGCAAAGGAT
AGCACTCCCACTCTACTACTGGGTATCATATGCTGACTGTATATGCATGAGGATAGCATATGCTACCCGG
ATACAGATTAGGATAGCATATACTACCCAGATATAGATTAGGATAGCATATGCTACCCAGATATAGATTA
GGATAGCCTATGCTACCCAGATATAAATTAGGATAGCATATACTACCCAGATATAGATTAGGATAGCATA
TGCTACCCAGATATAGATTAGGATAGCCTATGCTACCCAGATATAGATTAGGATAGCATATGCTACCCAG
ATATAGATTAGGATAGCATATGCTATCCAGATATTTGGGTAGTATATGCTACCCAGATATAAATTAGGAT
AGCATATACTACCCTAATCTCTATTAGGATAGCATATGCTACCCGGATACAGATTAGGATAGCATATACT
ACCCAGATATAGATTAGGATAGCATATGCTACCCAGATATAGATTAGGATAGCCTATGCTACCCAGATAT
AAATTAGGATAGCATATACTACCCAGATATAGATTAGGATAGCATATGCTACCCAGATATAGATTAGGAT
AGCCTATGCTACCCAGATATAGATTAGGATAGCATATGCTATCCAGATATTTGGGTAGTATATGCTACCC
ATGGCAACATTAGCCCACCGTGCTCTCAGCGACCTCGTGAATATGAGGACCAACAACCCTGTGCTTGGCG
CTCAGGCGCAAGTGTGTGTAATTTGTCCTCCAGATCGCAGCAATCGCGCCCCTATCTTGGCCCGCCCACC
TACTTATGCAGGTATTCCCCGGGGTGCCATTAGTGGTTTTGTGGGCAAGTGGTTTGACCGCAGTGGTTAG
CGGGGTTACAATCAGCCAAGTTATTACACCCTTATTTTACAGTCCAAAACCGCAGGGCGGCGTGTGGGGG
CTGACGCGTGCCCCCACTCCACAATTTCAAAAAAAAGAGTGGCCACTTGTCTTTGTTTATGGGCCCCATT
GGCGTGGAGCCCCGTTTAATTTTCGGGGGTGTTAGAGACAACCAGTGGAGTCCGCTGCTGTCGGCGTCCA
CTCTCTTTCCCCTTGTTACAAATAGAGTGTAACAACATGGTTCACCTGTCTTGGTCCCTGCCTGGGACAC
ATCTTAATAACCCCAGTATCATATTGCACTAGGATTATGTGTTGCCCATAGCCATAAATTCGTGTGAGAT
GGACATCCAGTCTTTACGGCTTGTCCCCACCCCATGGATTTCTATTGTTAAAGATATTCAGAATGTTTCA
TTCCTACACTAGTATTTATTGCCCAAGGGGTTTGTGAGGGTTATATTGGTGTCATAGCACAATGCCACCA
CTGAACCCCCCGTCCAAATTTTATTCTGGGGGCGTCACCTGAAACCTTGTTTTCGAGCACCTCACATACA
CCTTACTGTTCACAACTCAGCAGTTATTCTATTAGCTAAACGAAGGAGAATGAAGAAGCAGGCGAAGATT
CAGGAGAGTTCACTGCCCGCTCCTTGATCTTCAGCCACTGCCCTTGTGACTAAAATGGTTCACTACCCTC
GTGGAATCCTGACCCCATGTAAATAAAACCGTGACAGCTCATGGGGTGGGAGATATCGCTGTTCCTTAGG
ACCCTTTTACTAACCCTAATTCGATAGCATATGCTTCCCGTTGGGTAACATATGCTATTGAATTAGGGTT
AGTCTGGATAGTATATACTACTACCCGGGAAGCATATGCTACCCGTTTAGGGTTAACAAGGGGGCCTTAT
AAACACTATTGCTAATGCCCTCTTGAGGGTCCGCTTATCGGTAGCTACACAGGCCCCTCTGATTGACGTT
GGTGTAGCCTCCCGTAGTCTTCCTGGGCCCCTGGGAGGTACATGTCCCCCAGCATTGGTGTAAGAGCTTC
AGCCAAGAGTTACACATAAAGGCAATGTTGTGTTGCAGTCCACAGACTGCAAAGTCTGCTCCAGGATGAA
AGCCACTCAGTGTTGGCAAATGTGCACATCCATTTATAAGGATGTCAACTACAGTCAGAGAACCCCTTTG
TGTTTGGTCCCCCCCCGTGTCACATGTGGAACAGGGCCCAGTTGGCAAGTTGTACCAACCAACTGAAGGG
ATTACATGCACTGCCCCGCGAAGAAGGGGCAGAGATGTCGTAGTCAGGTTTAGTTCGTCCGGGGCGGGGA
TCTGGCCGCAAATCAATCTAAAGTATATATGAGTAAACTTGGTCTGACAGTTACCAATGCTTAATCAGTG
AGGCACCTATCTCAGCGATCTGTCTATTTCGTTCATCCATAGTTGCCTGACTCCCCGTCGTGTAGATAAC
TACGATACGGGAGGGCTTACCATCTGGCCCCAGTGCTGCAATGATACCGCGAGACCCACGCTCACCGGCT
CCAGATTTATCAGCAATAAACCAGCCAGCCGGAAGGGCCGAGCGCAGAAGTGGTCCTGCAACTTTATCCG
CCTCCATCCAGTCTATTAATTGTTGCCGGGAAGCTAGAGTAAGTAGTTCGCCAGTTAATAGTTTGCGCAA
CGTTGTTGCCATTGCTACAGGCATCGTGGTGTCACGCTCGTCGTTTGGTATGGCTTCATTCAGCTCCGGT
TCCCAACGATCAAGGCGAGTTACATGATCCCCCATGTTGTGCAAAAAAGCGGTTAGCTCCTTCGGTCCTC
CGATCGTTGTCAGAAGTAAGTTGGCCGCAGTGTTATCACTCATGGTTATGGCAGCACTGCATAATTCTCT
TACTGTCATGCCATCCGTAAGATGCTTTTCTGTGACTGGTGAGTACTCAACCAAGTCATTCTGAGAATAG
TGTATGCGGCGACCGAGTTGCTCTTGCCCGGCGTCAATACGGGATAATACCGCGCCACATAGCAGAACTT
TAAAAGTGCTCATCATTGGAAAACGTTCTTCGGGGCGAAAACTCTCAAGGATCTTACCGCTGTTGAGATC
CAGTTCGATGTAACCCACTCGTGCACCCAACTGATCTTCAGCATCTTTTACTTTCACCAGCGTTTCTGGG
TGAGCAAAAACAGGAAGGCAAAATGCCGCAAAAAAGGGAATAAGGGCGACACGGAAATGTTGAATACTCA
TACTCTTCCTTTTTCAATATTATTGAAGCATTTATCAGGGTTATTGTCTCATGAGCGGATACATATTTGA
ATGTATTTAGAAAAATAAACAAATAGGGGTTCCGCGCACATTTCCCCGAAAAGTGCCACCAGCTTTGCTC
TTAGGAGTTTCCTAATACATCCCAAACTCAAATATATAAAGCATTTGACTTGTTCTATGCCCTAGGGGGC
GGGGGGAAGCTAAGCCAGCTTTTTTTAACATTTAAAATGTTAATTCCATTTTAAATGCACAGATGTTTTT
ATTTCATAAGGGTTTCAATGTGCATGAATGCTGCAATATTCCTGTTACCAAAGCTAGTATAAATAAAAAT
AGATAAACGTGGAAATTACTTAGAGTTTCTGTCATTAACGTTTCCTTCCTCAGTTGACAACATAAATGCG
CTGCTGAGAAGCCAGTTTGCATCTGTCAGGATCAATTTCCCATTATGCCAGTCATATTAATTACTAGTCA
ATTAGTTGATTTTTATTTTTGACATATACATGTGAAAGACCCCACCTGTAGGTTTGGCAAGCTAGCTTAA
GTAACGCCATTTTGCAAGGCATGGAAAAATACATAACTGAGAATAGAAAAGTTCAGATCAAGGTCAGGAA
CAGATGGAACAG
